Addgene plasmid #157295: pD649-HAsp-TIMD4-COMP5AP-AviTag-9xHis
Purpose: Mammalian expression of cell-surface protein extracellular domain fused to COMP5AP-AviTag-9xHis. Protein is secreted from cells.
Depositing lab: Chris Garcia. Depositing organization: Stanford University. Publication: A Human IgSF Cell-Surface Interactome Reveals a Complex Network of Protein-Protein Interactions. Wojtowicz WM, Vielmetter J, Fernandes RA, Siepe DH, Eastman CL, Chisholm GB, Cox S, Klock H, Anderson PW, Rue SM, Miller JJ, Glaser SM, Bragstad ML, Vance J, Lam AW, Lesley SA, Zinn K, Garcia KC. Cell. 2020 Aug 20;182(4):1027-1043.e17. doi: 10.1016/j.cell.2020.07.025. PubMed 32822567.
Backbone
  Vector backbone: pD649
  Backbone size w/o insert (bp): 7153
  Vector type: Mammalian Expression
Growth in bacteria
  Bacterial resistance: Ampicillin, 100 μg/mL
  Growth temperature: 37°C
  Growth strain: DH5alpha
  Copy number: High Copy
Gene/Insert
  Gene/Insert name: TIMD4
  Species: H. sapiens (human)
  Insert size (bp): 870
  Entrez Gene: TIMD4 (a.k.a. SMUCKLER, TIM4)
  Promoter: CMV/SP6
  Tag / fusion protein: COMP5AP-AviTag-9xHis (C terminal on backbone)
  Cloning method: Restriction Enzyme; 5′ cloning site GCGGCCGC (not destroyed); 3′ cloning site GGCGCGCC (not destroyed)
  Sequencing primers: 5′ ATTTAGGTGACACTATAG; 3′ CGTCGCACTCCATCACGGTG
Resource information
  A portion of this plasmid was derived from a plasmid made by: synthesis by ThermoFisher
Terms and licenses: Academic/Nonprofit Terms; Industry Terms: Not Available to Industry
Depositor comments: Some plasmids in this collection may have an IS4-like element ISVsa5 family transposase upstream of the CMV promoter.
How to cite: pD649-HAsp-TIMD4-COMP5AP-AviTag-9xHis was a gift from Chris Garcia (Addgene plasmid # 157295 ; http://n2t.net/addgene:157295 ; RRID:Addgene_157295)
