[The description below was written by a language model from this plasmid's Addgene catalogue record and pLannotate feature annotations shown in this document.]
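Description:
pD649-HAsp-TIMD4-COMP5AP-AviTag-9xHis is a mammalian expression plasmid of about 8.0 kb, built on the pD649 backbone, for producing a secreted, multimerised form of the extracellular domain of human TIMD4 (TIM4), a phosphatidylserine receptor of the immunoglobulin superfamily. It is maintained in E. coli as a high-copy plasmid through a ColE1/pUC-type origin and selected with ampicillin via a complete β-lactamase gene. The annotation also shows an SV40 early/EM7 promoter driving a puromycin N-acetyltransferase sequence followed by an SV40 polyadenylation signal, which could allow puromycin selection in mammalian cells, although the record does not state this use. Short kanamycin-resistance, lacZα, ble and f1 ori matches are only fragments and are unlikely to be functional.

Expression is driven by the CMV enhancer and promoter, followed by a partial CMV intron A and an SP6 promoter that also serves as a sequencing primer site. The open reading frame begins with a signal peptide, which the plasmid name indicates is an HA signal sequence, although the automated annotation matched part of it to an immunoglobulin heavy chain leader. The roughly 870 bp TIMD4 ectodomain sits between retained NotI and AscI sites, so the backbone can accept other ectodomains. Downstream and in frame are the pentamerising coiled-coil of rat cartilage oligomeric matrix protein, human placental alkaline phosphatase, an AviTag for enzymatic biotinylation and a polyhistidine tag (named 9xHis, annotated as 8xHis), ending at a bGH polyadenylation signal. Pentamerisation increases avidity for weak binding partners, and alkaline phosphatase provides an enzymatic readout, consistent with use in the associated cell-surface protein interaction screen. The depositor notes that some plasmids in the collection may carry an IS4-like transposase upstream of the CMV promoter; none is annotated here.
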