Features (pLannotate 1.2.2; 24 found; start..end, strand, type, name):
    119..143     -  CDS            KanR (fragment): aminoglycoside phosphotransferase; aph(3')-Ia; confers resistance to kanamycin
    254..842     +  rep_origin     ori: high-copy-number ColE1/pMB1/pBR322/pUC origin of replication
   1067..1084    +  terminator     rrnB T2 terminator (fragment): transcription terminator T2 from the E. coli rrnB gene
   1109..1128    -  CDS            lacZα (fragment): LacZα fragment of β-galactosidase; lacZ fragment
   1584..1600    +  protein_bind   lac operator: The lac repressor binds to the lac operator to inhibit transcription in E. coli. This inhibition can be relieved by adding lactose or isopropyl-β-D-thiogalactopyranoside (IPTG). lac repressor encoded by lacI
   1843..2146    +  enhancer       CMV enhancer: human cytomegalovirus immediate early enhancer
   2147..2350    +  promoter       CMV promoter: human cytomegalovirus (CMV) immediate early promoter
   2486..2529    +  intron         CMV intron (fragment): modified intron A from human cytomegalovirus
   2581..2599    +  promoter       SP6 promoter: promoter for bacteriophage SP6 RNA polymerase
   2603..2640    +  CDS            IgH signal sequence (fragment): signal sequence from the mouse immunoglobulin heavy chain variable region
   2746..3618    +  CDS            TIMD4 (fragment) (sequence partly withheld): TIMD4_HUMAN - Also known as TIM4. Experimental evidence at protein level: Swiss-Prot protein existence level 1. Phosphatidylserine receptor that enhances the engulfment of apoptotic cells. Involved in regulating T-cell proliferation and lymphotoxin signaling. Ligand for HAVCR1/TIMD1 (By similarity). From Homo sapiens (Human).
   3715..3894    +  CDS            Comp (fragment): COMP_RAT - Experimental evidence at protein level: Swiss-Prot protein existence level 1. May play a role in the structural integrity of cartilage via its interaction with other extracellular matrix proteins such as the collagens and fibronectin. Can mediate the interaction of chondrocytes with the cartilage extracellular matrix through interaction with cell surface integrin receptors. Could play a role in the pathogenesis of osteoarthritis. Potent suppressor of apoptosis in both primary chondrocytes and transformed cells. Suppresses apoptosis by blocking the activation of caspase-3 and by indu
   3882..5334    +  CDS            SEAP (fragment): secreted alkaline phosphatase from human placenta The natural enzyme has a C-terminal transmembrane sequence that is replaced by a GPI anchor.
   5359..5400    +  CDS            AviTag™ (fragment): peptide tag that allows for enzymatic biotinylation
   5404..5427    +  CDS            8xHis: 8xHis affinity tag
   5573..5684    +  polyA_signal   bGH poly(A) signal: bovine growth hormone polyadenylation signal
   5685..5793    +  rep_origin     f1 ori (fragment): f1 bacteriophage origin of replication; arrow indicates direction of (+) strand synthesis
   5807..6136    +  promoter       SV40 promoter: SV40 enhancer and early promoter
   6184..6231    +  promoter       EM7 promoter: synthetic bacterial promoter&nbsp
   6250..6849    +  CDS            PuroR (fragment): puromycin N-acetyltransferase; pac from Streptomyces; confers resistance to puromycin
   6859..6984    +  CDS            ble (fragment): BLE_KLEPN - Experimental evidence at protein level: Swiss-Prot protein existence level 1. Binding protein with a strong affinity to the bleomycin family of antibiotics. Binds to CL990; an antimitotic-antibiotic compound. From Klebsiella pneumoniae.
   6979..7100    +  polyA_signal   SV40 poly(A) signal: SV40 polyadenylation signal
   7153..8013    -  CDS            AmpR: β-lactamase; bla; confers resistance to ampicillin, carbenicillin, and related antibiotics
   8016..89      -  promoter       AmpR promoter (fragment) (across the origin): bla
>Addgene plasmid #157295 | pD649-HAsp-TIMD4-COMP5AP-AviTag-9xHis | depositor full sequence | sequence record 303699 | Full Sequence
TTTCAATATTATTGAAGCATTTATCAGGGTTATTGTCTCATGAGCGGATACATATTTGAATGTATTTAGA
AAAATAAACAAATAGGGGTCAGTGTTACAACCAATTAACCAATTCTGAACATTATCGCGAGCCCATTTAT
ACCTGAATATGGCTCATAACACCCCTTGCTCATGACCAAAATCCCTTAACGTGAGTTACGCGCGCGTCGT
TCCACTGAGCGTCAGACCCCGTAGAAAAGATCAAAGGATCTTCTTGAGATCCTTTTTTTCTGCGCGTAAT
CTGCTGCTTGCAAACAAAAAAACCACCGCTACCAGCGGTGGTTTGTTTGCCGGATCAAGAGCTACCAACT
CTTTTTCCGAAGGTAACTGGCTTCAGCAGAGCGCAGATACCAAATACTGTTCTTCTAGTGTAGCCGTAGT
TAGCCCACCACTTCAAGAACTCTGTAGCACCGCCTACATACCTCGCTCTGCTAATCCTGTTACCAGTGGC
TGCTGCCAGTGGCGATAAGTCGTGTCTTACCGGGTTGGACTCAAGACGATAGTTACCGGATAAGGCGCAG
CGGTCGGGCTGAACGGGGGGTTCGTGCACACAGCCCAGCTTGGAGCGAACGACCTACACCGAACTGAGAT
ACCTACAGCGTGAGCTATGAGAAAGCGCCACGCTTCCCGAAGGGAGAAAGGCGGACAGGTATCCGGTAAG
CGGCAGGGTCGGAACAGGAGAGCGCACGAGGGAGCTTCCAGGGGGAAACGCCTGGTATCTTTATAGTCCT
GTCGGGTTTCGCCACCTCTGACTTGAGCGTCGATTTTTGTGATGCTCGTCAGGGGGGCGGAGCCTATGGA
AAAACGCCAGCAACGCGGCCTTTTTACGGTTCCTGGCCTTTTGCTGGCCTTTTGCTCACATGTTCTTTCC
TGCGTTATCCCCTGATTCTGTGGATAACCGTATTACCGCCTTTGAGTGAGCTGATACCGCTCGCCGCAGC
CGAACGACCGAGCGCAGCGAGTCAGTGAGCGAGGAAGCGGAAGGCGAGAGTAGGGAACTGCCAGGCATCA
AACTAAGCAGAAGGCCCCTGACGGATGGCCTTTTTGCGTTTCTACAAACTCTTTCTGTGTTGTAAAACGA
CGGCCAGTCTTAAGCTCGGGCCCCCTGGGCGGTTCTGATAACGAGTAATCGTTAATCCGCAAATAACGTA
AAAACCCGCTTCGGCGGGTTTTTTTATGGGGGGAGTTTAGGGAAAGAGCATTTGTCAGAATATTTAAGGG
CGCCTGTCACTTTGCTTGATATATGAGAATTATTTAACCTTATAAATGAGAAAAAAGCAACGCACTTTAA
ATAAGATACGTTGCTTTTTCGATTGATGAACACCTATAATTAAACTATTCATCTATTATTTATGATTTTT
TGTATATACAATATTTCTAGTTTGTTAAAGAGAATTAAGAAAATAAATCTCGAAAATAATAAAGGGAAAA
TCAGTTTTTGATATCAAAATTATACATGTCAACGATAATACAAAATATAATACAAACTATAAGATGTTAT
CAGTATTTATTATCATTTAGAATAAATTTTGTGTCGCCCTTAATTGTGAGCGGATAACAATTACGAGCTT
CATGCACAGTGGCGTTGACTCAATATTGGCCATTAGCCATATTATTCATTGGTTATATAGCATAAATCAA
TATTGGCTATTGGCCATTGCATACGTTGTATCTATATCATAATATGTACATTTATATTGGCTCATGTCCA
ATATGACCGCCATGTTGGCATTGATTATTGACTAGTTATTAATAGTAATCAATTACGGGGTCATTAGTTC
ATAGCCCATATATGGAGTTCCGCGTTACATAACTTACGGTAAATGGCCCGCCTGGCTGACCGCCCAACGA
CCCCCGCCCATTGACGTCAATAATGACGTATGTTCCCATAGTAACGCCAATAGGGACTTTCCATTGACGT
CAATGGGTGGAGTATTTACGGTAAACTGCCCACTTGGCAGTACATCAAGTGTATCATATGCCAAGTACGC
CCCCTATTGACGTCAATGACGGTAAATGGCCCGCCTGGCATTATGCCCAGTACATGACCTTATGGGACTT
TCCTACTTGGCAGTACATCTACGTATTAGTCATCGCTATTACCATGGTGATGCGGTTTTGGCAGTACATC
AATGGGCGTGGATAGCGGTTTGACTCACGGGGATTTCCAAGTCTCCACCCCATTGACGTCAATGGGAGTT
TGTTTTGGCACCAAAATCAACGGGACTTTCCAAAATGTCGTAACAACTCCGCCCCATTGACGCAAATGGG
CGGTAGGCGTGTACGGTGGGAGGTCTATATAAGCAGAGCTCGTTTAGTGAACCGTCAGATCGCCTGGAGA
CGCCATCCACGCTGTTTTGACCTCCATAGAAGACACCGGGACCGATCCAGCCTCCGCGGCCGGGAACGGT
GCATTGGAACGCGGATTCCCCGTGCCAAGAGTGACGTAAGTACCGCCTATAGAGTCTATAGGCCCACCCC
CTTGGCTTCGTTAGAACGCGGCTACAATTAATACATAACCTTATGTATCATACACATACGATTTAGGTGA
CACTATAGAATAACATCCACTTTGCCTTTCTCTCCACAGGTGTCCACTCCCAGGTCCAACTGCACCTCGG
TTCTATCGAAAACGCGCCTGCTAGCGCCACCATGAAGACCATCATTGCCCTGAGCTACATCTTCTGCCTG
GTGTTCGCTGCGGCCGCC
[870 nt withheld, positions 2749-3618]
GGCGCGCCGGAAGATCAAGTTGATCCAAGATTGATTGATGGCAAGGGCGGATCTCTGGAGGTGCTGTTCC
AGGGACCAGGCGGAAGCGGCAATCCCGGCGGCGATCTGGCCCCCCAGATGCTGCGCGAGCTGCAGGAGAC
CAATGCCGCCCTGCAGGACGTGCGCGAGCTGCTGCGCCACCGCGTGAAGGAGATCACCTTCCTGAAGAAC
ACCGTGATGGAGTGCGACGCCTGCGGTATGCAGCCCTCTAGAGGCTCCGGCTCCATCATCCCAGTTGAGG
AGGAGAACCCGGACTTCTGGAACCGCGAGGCAGCCGAGGCCCTGGGTGCCGCCAAGAAGCTGCAGCCTGC
ACAGACAGCCGCCAAGAACCTCATCATCTTCCTGGGCGATGGGATGGGGGTGTCTACGGTGACAGCTGCC
AGGATCCTAAAAGGGCAGAAGAAGGACAAACTGGGGCCTGAGATACCCCTGGCCATGGACCGCTTCCCAT
ATGTGGCTCTGTCCAAGACATACAATGTAGACAAACATGTGCCAGACAGTGGAGCCACAGCCACGGCCTA
CCTGTGCGGGGTCAAGGGCAACTTCCAGACCATTGGCTTGAGTGCAGCCGCCCGCTTTAACCAGTGCAAC
ACGACACGCGGCAACGAGGTCATCTCCGTGATGAATCGGGCCAAGAAAGCAGGGAAGTCAGTGGGAGTGG
TAACCACCACACGAGTGCAGCACGCCTCGCCAGCCGGCACCTACGCCCACACGGTGAACCGCAACTGGTA
CTCGGACGCCGACGTGCCTGCCTCGGCCCGCCAGGAGGGGTGCCAGGACATCGCTACGCAGCTCATCTCC
AACATGGACATTGACGTGATCCTAGGTGGAGGCCGAAAGTACATGTTTCGCATGGGAACCCCAGACCCTG
AGTACCCAGATGACTACAGCCAAGGTGGGACCAGGCTGGACGGGAAGAATCTGGTGCAGGAATGGCTGGC
GAAGCGCCAGGGTGCCCGGTATGTGTGGAACCGCACTGAGCTCATGCAGGCTTCCCTGGACCCGTCTGTG
ACCCATCTCATGGGTCTCTTTGAGCCTGGAGACATGAAATACGAGATCCACCGAGACTCCACACTGGACC
CCTCCCTGATGGAGATGACAGAGGCTGCCCTGCGCCTGCTGAGCAGGAACCCCCGCGGCTTCTTCCTCTT
CGTGGAGGGTGGTCGCATCGACCATGGTCATCATGAAAGCAGGGCTTACCGGGCACTGACTGAGACGATC
ATGTTCGACGACGCCATTGAGAGGGCGGGCCAGCTCACCAGCGAGGAGGACACGCTGAGCCTCGTCACTG
CCGACCACTCCCACGTCTTCTCCTTCGGAGGCTACCCCCTGCGAGGGAGCTCCATCTTCGGGCTGGCCCC
TGGCAAGGCCCGGGACAGGAAGGCCTACACGGTCCTCCTATACGGAAACGGTCCAGGCTATGTGCTCAAG
GACGGCGCCCGGCCGGATGTTACCGAGAGCGAGAGCGGGAGCCCCGAGTATCGGCAGCAGTCAGCAGTGC
CCCTGGACGAAGAGACCCACGCAGGCGAGGACGTGGCGGTGTTCGCGCGCGGCCCGCAGGCGCACCTGGT
TCACGGCGTGCAGGAGCAGACCTTCATAGCGCACGTCATGGCCTTCGCCGCCTGCCTGGAGCCCTACACC
GCCTGCGACCTGGCGCCCCCCGCCGGCACCACCGACGCCGCGCACCCGGGTGGCGGAGGACTGAACGACA
TCTTCGAGGCTCAGAAAATCGAATGGCACGAACATCACCATCACCATCACCATCACCATTAAGGCCGGCC
TGTAGTCACTGGCACAACGCGTTACCCGGTAAGCCAATCGGGTATACACGGTCGTCATACTGCAGACAGG
GTTCTTCTACTTTGCAAGATAGTCTTGAGTAGTAAAATAAATAGATAGAGAAAATCAGCCTCGACTGTGC
CTTCTAGTTGCCAGCCATCTGTTGTTTGCCCCTCCCCCGTGCCTTCCTTGACCCTGGAAGGTGCCACTCC
CACTGTCCTTTCCTAATAAAATGAGGAAATTGCATCACAACACTCAACCCTATCTCGGTCTATTCTTTTG
ATTTATAAGGGATTTTGCCGATTTCGGCCTATTGGTTAAAAAATGAGCTGATTTAACAAAAATTTAACGC
GAATTAATTCTGTGGAATGTGTGTCAGTTAGGGTGTGGAAAGTCCCCAGGCTCCCCAGCAGGCAGAAGTA
TGCAAAGCATGCATCTCAATTAGTCAGCAACCAGGTGTGGAAAGTCCCCAGGCTCCCCAGCAGGCAGAAG
TATGCAAAGCATGCATCTCAATTAGTCAGCAACCATAGTCCCGCCCCTAACTCCGCCCATCCCGCCCCTA
ACTCCGCCCAGTTCCGCCCATTCTCCGCCCCATGGCTGACTAATTTTTTTTATTTATGCAGAGGCCGAGG
CCGCCTCTGCCTCTGAGCTATTCCAGAAGTAGTGAGGAGGCTTTTTTGGAGGCCTAGGCTTTTGCAAAAA
GCTCCCGGGAGCTTGTATATCCATTTTCGGATCTGATCAGCACGTGTTGACAATTAATCATCGGCATAGT
ATATCGGCATAGTATAATACGACAAGGTGAGGAACTAAACCATGACCGAGTACAAGCCCACGGTGCGCCT
CGCCACCCGCGACGACGTCCCCAGGGCCGTACGCACCCTCGCCGCCGCGTTCGCCGACTACCCCGCCACG
CGCCACACCGTCGATCCGGACCGCCACATCGAGCGGGTCACCGAGCTGCAAGAACTCTTCCTCACGCGCG
TCGGGCTCGACATCGGCAAGGTGTGGGTCGCGGACGACGGCGCCGCGGTGGCGGTCTGGACCACGCCGGA
GAGCGTCGAAGCGGGGGCGGTGTTCGCCGAGATCGGCCCGCGCATGGCCGAGTTGAGCGGTTCCCGGCTG
GCCGCGCAGCAACAGATGGAAGGCCTCCTGGCGCCGCACCGGCCCAAGGAGCCCGCGTGGTTCCTGGCCA
CCGTCGGCGTCTCGCCCGACCACCAGGGCAAGGGTCTGGGCAGCGCCGTCGTGCTCCCCGGAGTGGAGGC
GGCCGAGCGCGCCGGGGTGCCCGCCTTCCTGGAGACATCCGCGCCCCGCAACCTCCCCTTCTACGAGCGG
CTCGGCTTCACCGTCACCGCCGACGTCGAGGTGCCCGAAGGACCGCGCACCTGGTGCATGACCCGCAAGC
CCGGTGCCTGACACGTGCTACGAGATTTCGATTCCACCGCCGCCTTCTATGAAAGGTTGGGCTTCGGAAT
CGTTTTCCGGGACGCCGGCTGGATGATCCTCCAGCGCGGGGATCTCATGCTGGAGTTCTTCGCCCACCCC
AACTTGTTTATTGCAGCTTATAATGGTTACAAATAAAGCAATAGCATCACAAATTTCACAAATAAAGCAT
TTTTTTCACTGCATTCTAGTTGTGGTTTGTCCAAACTCATCAATGTATCTTATCATGTCTGTATACCGTC
GACCTCTAGCTAGAGCTTGGCGTAATCATGGTCATTACCAATGCTTAATCAGTGAGGCACCTATCTCAGC
GATCTGTCTATTTCGTTCATCCATAGTTGCCTGACTCCCCGTCGTGTAGATAACTACGATACGGGAGGGC
TTACCATCTGGCCCCAGCGCTGCGATGATACCGCGAGAACCACGCTCACCGGCTCCGGATTTATCAGCAA
TAAACCAGCCAGCCGGAAGGGCCGAGCGCAGAAGTGGTCCTGCAACTTTATCCGCCTCCATCCAGTCTAT
TAATTGTTGCCGGGAAGCTAGAGTAAGTAGTTCGCCAGTTAATAGTTTGCGCAACGTTGTTGCCATCGCT
ACAGGCATCGTGGTGTCACGCTCGTCGTTTGGTATGGCTTCATTCAGCTCCGGTTCCCAACGATCAAGGC
GAGTTACATGATCCCCCATGTTGTGCAAAAAAGCGGTTAGCTCCTTCGGTCCTCCGATCGTTGTCAGAAG
TAAGTTGGCCGCAGTGTTATCACTCATGGTTATGGCAGCACTGCATAATTCTCTTACTGTCATGCCATCC
GTAAGATGCTTTTCTGTGACTGGTGAGTACTCAACCAAGTCATTCTGAGAATAGTGTATGCGGCGACCGA
GTTGCTCTTGCCCGGCGTCAATACGGGATAATACCGCGCCACATAGCAGAACTTTAAAAGTGCTCATCAT
TGGAAAACGTTCTTCGGGGCGAAAACTCTCAAGGATCTTACCGCTGTTGAGATCCAGTTCGATGTAACCC
ACTCGTGCACCCAACTGATCTTCAGCATCTTTTACTTTCACCAGCGTTTCTGGGTGAGCAAAAACAGGAA
GGCAAAATGCCGCAAAAAAGGGAATAAGGGCGACACGGAAATGTTGAATACTCATATTCTTCCTT
