>Addgene plasmid #157295 | pD649-HAsp-TIMD4-COMP5AP-AviTag-9xHis | depositor partial sequence | sequence record 303700 | insert (extracellular domain)
[870 nt withheld, positions 1-870]
